>Addgene plasmid #133519 | pAV0773 | addgene full sequence | sequence record 263741 | Addgene NGS Result
TCGCGCGTTTCGGTGATGACGGTGAAAACCTCTGACACATGCAGCTCCCGGAGACGGTCACAGCTTGTCT
GTAAGCGGATGCCGGGAGCAGACAAGCCCGTCAGGGCGCGTCAGCGGGTGTTGGCGGGTGTCGGGGCTGG
CTTAACTATGCGGCATCAGAGCAGATTGTACTGAGAGTGCACCATAACCGGGGCCTTACGAAGTTAAATT
ATAGGCACAGACATCTTTGGCATTGGAAAGATTTAGTAACAATCATAATGTAGCACTTCTTAAAAAATCT
AATTTTAGAACAAAAAGGCTTAAAAAAGAATGGTTCCGCTCTTTTAAAAAATAGTAAAATGTACAATAGC
AAGGTTTTCGTAGGTCGACGGACATAACAAGGGGAAAGAGAAATAAAGCATGTAAACGTCAATAAAACAT
CTTTGATTCTGGATCAATCATATGCCAAATGAAGAAAAATAGCATTTATAACAACATGAAACCATATTTG
AGACCTTTTAACGATGAAAATTTATTAAATAAAAGATAAAAAAGAAAGAAACCGTTCAAGTTCAATGAAA
ATTTCGTCGTGAAGTAGAAACCAAGATAATGGAAAGGCTTCGCAAAGCCACAAATTTTCCAATAGTCATT
ATAACTGAAGATTAAGGACAGTATACTAGTAAAAATCAAGTGAATTGTGCCTAGGATAGGTAGCTAACGT
GACTGCCACTGAACCTGTGTAGCGTATTAGATCCATCAAGATCCCTTCTGCTCATATCATTGCTGATCTG
TAAATTGACCGCATCAAATTTGATCTCATTTATATCGAGATTGATCTATATTATTTTGCCAATTTGCAGT
ATATAAACTTATTTGATTAAGTTTTTGGTCTCCTTCGCCACGTCTTCATTTTGTTAGTTTAAATTTTTTT
GACTAACTTAGAAAGGGAAGTTTTTAAAAACGTTGAAATACTTTTTCGATTTAAAAATATATATTTAATT
AATTTTCTGTTCCAAAATGGTTGCTCCTCATCTTTGGTTACGTGCTGAAACCAAACCTTTAGAAGAGCGC
AGTGCTTTGACTCCTAGAACTGCCAAGATACTCGCCGATGCTGGATTTCAAATTACCATTGAGCGCTCTT
CCCAACGTGCTTTCAAGGACAAAGAATTTGAGCGCCTTGGTTTCCCCATGGTTCCTGAGGGCTCATGGCG
ACATGCACCTAAGGACGCGTACATTATTGGTCTCAAAGAGCTTCCGGAAAATGATAACAGTCCTTTGAAG
CATACTCATATTCAATTTGCTCATTGCTACAAAAACCAGGAAGGTTGGCGTGAAGTCTTGTCCCGATTCC
CCGCTGGCAATGGTCTTCTATATGATTTGGAATTTTTGCAAGATGACAATGGCAGACGTGTTGCCGCTTT
TGGTTACCACGCTGGTTTTGCTGGATCAGCTATCTCATGTTTAGTTTGGGCACATCAATTATTGCATCCT
AACAAACAATTCCCTGCTATCCGTCCGTTCCCCAACGAAAAATCTTTGGTTCGCCATGTTGCTCGTCAAG
TACGTTTAGCTTTGAAAAAGAATAACAACCAGTATCCTCGTATTCTGGTTATTGGGGCTCTTGGTCGTTG
TGGTACTGGAGCGTGCGATTTAGCATCAAAGATTGGTATTCCCTTCGATAACATTCTTCGCTGGGACATT
AATGAAACTAAGAAGGGTGGTCCCTTTACCGAAATTACGGAATCAGACATATTTGTTAACTGCATTTATC
TGAGCATGCCTATTCCCAAATTCTGTACCGTCGAGTCGTTAAATGTACCTAACCGTAAATTGCGTGTTGT
TTGTGATGTTAGCTGTGACACTACCAATCCTAACAATCCTATTCCAATTTATAATGTAAACACTACATTT
GATCATCCTACAGTTGAGGTTAAAGGTGTCACAACTCCTCCTCCTTTAGAGGTCATTTCTATTGATCATC
TTCCTACTTTATTGCCAAGGGAATCTTCCGAAGCATTTAGTGAAGCTCTAATTCCTAGTCTTTTGGCTTT
GAAGGACGTCGACAATGCTCCCGTTTGGGTCAGAGCTAAAAAACTTTATGAAACCATGGTTCAAAAGCTT
TAAAATAAATGTTATTTAATTTCAAAGTTCCGGGTCCTTTATATTGTTTCACCAAATTATTGAATATTAT
TTTCTCAAAAATTAACTTTAGAATACAATTTAGACGGCATTTTCGATGCTCTGGACATTTTTTCCACGTA
CTTGTTAAATTGTAGCGGTGTTGCATAATACTACCTTTTGATTTGTTATTCACGTTACAATATATATTTG
ACTAATTTAAATATGATAATATACACATTTCTCTGCAAACCTCCTTTATACTTTTCGCCGGTCATTGATT
AATAATTAAGAAACAGGATTTCATCCTGCATTTGCCACTTACCTATATGGTAAATATAAATCTTGAAACT
TTCCCCAATATTTATTGCTTGCTAGGGCGGTGTGAAATACCGCACAGATGCGTAAGGAGAAAATACCGCA
TCAGGAAATTGTAAGCGTTAATATTTTGTTAAAATTCGCGTTAAATTTTTGTTAAATCAGCTCATTTTTT
AACCAATAGGCCGAAATCGGCAAAATCCCTTATAAATCAAAAGAATAGACCGAGATAGGGT
[37 nt withheld, positions 2652-2688]
AAAGAACGTGGACTCCAACGTCAAAGG
[49 nt withheld, positions 2716-2764]
T
[91 nt withheld, positions 2766-2856]
G
[124 nt withheld, positions 2858-2981]
CCATTCGCCATTCAGGCTGCGCAACTGTTGGGAAGGGCGATCGGTGCGGGCCTCTTCGCTATTACGCCAG
CTGGCGAAAGGGGGATGTGCTGCAAGGCGATTAAGTTGGGTAACGCCAGGGTTTTCCCAGTCACGACGTT
GTAAAACGACGGCCAGTGAGCGCGCGTAATACGACTCACTATAGGGCGAATTGGGTACCGTGCCAAGGGA
AGGGTAGGTGTCGTTAAGGTCTGAGGTTTGGTGTCAGTGGGAGATCTAAAATATTATGGCAAAATTTTCG
GCGTCGCAACAATAATAGTAAACAGATGTAAGGACTATACCATTTTGAGATGTTAAAATGGTGAGCAATG
ATACAAGTGATGATCTATCATCTTTTGCTGATTGATAAAAAAAGACAAACCCTTTAATTATTTTTAGCTA
CATAATTTTCTCTTAATGGATTAATTTGGAAAGTGAACGCAAAATATTATTTAGTCTAAACATGATCGTA
TTTGAGATGATGCCTTTTGCAAGTATGTTATACTTTATTTAACCATGACTTTTACAATTCAACCAATGCG
ACACTATCGGACAGTTGAAGCCAATTTTAATTATTAGCTATATATTTTAGCGTTTTTCCATTATATTTGT
AGTTAAAACAGCTATTTATAGGCCATTATCAAATATATATATAATTTTTTTTTTTTTTTTTTTTCTCTTT
CATTTGGGAATATAGTGAAATAACTCTATATAACACAATATCAAAATAAAGATTTCCCACCTTCACTGCT
TTTGTTCTTTTCACAATTATTCATTTCAGAATTTACCAATTTCGATTTTCATTGTTTACATTCATTGCTA
TGAAAACGTAAGGTGGTGGCGCAATAGGACTTATCGAAATGTACAGAACTCACTATAGAATTGTTGTGTT
GATGAGCTTCAACTGCATTCTTCTGGAAAGTACTAGTATTAACGACGTGACTGCTCCTCTCGTTACTTAG
CTGATTTCTGGTACGCTATTAAACTCATCCAAAACCAACTATTCTAGTTTGGTAAATCTTAATCAAAAAC
TATTAAAACCCGTTTACTATTTACTTAACAGGTTGTTTTCAATAATTGGGAATTGGCTTGTGCCTACGAT
CTCTTGTAATTGAACTACACATATAAGCATTTATAAGTTGGTAATCTTCAAATTCTTGTTTATTGAAAAT
GAAGAAGTTCCAGCTATTTAGCATTTTAAGCTACTTTGTAGCTTTATTCCTCCTACCTATGGCTTTTGCT
AGTGGATCCGGTGGTCCCGGTGGTATGTCCAAGGGTGAAGAGCTATTTACTGGGGTTGTACCCATTTTGG
TAGAACTGGACGGAGATGTAAACGGACATAAATTCTCTGTTAGAGGTGAGGGCGAAGGCGATGCCACCAA
TGGTAAATTGACTCTGAAGTTTATATGCACTACGGGTAAATTACCTGTTCCTTGGCCAACCCTAGTAACA
ACTTTGACATATGGTGTTCAATGTTTCTCAAGATACCCAGACCATATGAAAAGGCATGATTTCTTTAAAA
GTGCTATGCCAGAAGGCTACGTGCAAGAGAGAACTATCTCCTTTAAGGATGACGGTACGTATAAAACACG
AGCAGAAGTGAAATTCGAAGGGGATACACTAGTTAATCGCATCGAATTAAAGGGTATAGACTTTAAGGAA
GATGGTAATATTCTCGGCCATAAACTTGAGTATAATTTCAACTCGCATAATGTGTACATTACAGCTGACA
AACAAAAGAACGGAATTAAAGCGAATTTTAAAATCAGGCACAACGTCGAAGATGGGTCTGTTCAACTTGC
CGATCATTATCAGCAAAACACCCCTATTGGTGATGGTCCAGTCTTGTTACCCGATAATCACTACTTAAGC
ACACAGTCTAGATTGTCAAAAGATCCGAATGAAAAGCGTGATCACATGGTTTTATTGGAATTTGTCACCG
CTGCAGGAATAACTCACGGAATGGACGAGCTTTATAAGGAGGCCGATGAACTTTAAGAGCTCGTTTAGCT
TGCCTCGTCCCCGCCGGGTCACCCGGCCAGCGACATGGAGGCCCAGAATACCCTCCTTGACAGTCTTGAC
GTGCGCAGCTCAGGGGCATGATGTGACTGTCGCCCGTACATTTAGCCCATACATCCCCATGTATAATCAT
TTGCATCCATACATTTTGATGGCCGCACGGCGCGAAGCAAAAATTACGGCTCCTCGCTGCAGACCTGCGA
GCAGGGAAACGCTCCCCTCACAGACGCGTTGAATTGTCCCCACGCCGCGCCCCTGTAGAGAAATATAAAA
GGTTAGGATTTGCCACTGAGGTTCTTCTTTCATATACTTCCTTTTAAAATCTTGCTAGGATACAGTTCTC
ACATCACATCCGAACATAAACAACCATGCCTTTGTCTCAAGAAGAATCCACCCTCATTGAAAGAGCAACG
GCTACAATCAACAGCATCCCCATCTCTGAAGACTACAGCGTCGCCAGCGCAGCTCTCTCTAGCGACGGCC
GCATCTTCACTGGTGTCAATGTATATCATTTTACTGGGGGACCTTGTGCAGAACTCGTGGTGCTGGGCAC
TGCTGCTGCTGCGGCAGCTGGCAACCTGACTTGTATCGTCGCGATCGGAAATGAGAACAGGGGCATCTTG
AGCCCCTGCGGACGGTGTCGACAGGTGCTTCTCGATCTGCATCCTGGGATCAAAGCCATAGTGAAGGACA
GTGATGGACAGCCGACGGCAGTTGGGATTCGTGAATTGCTGCCCTCTGGTTATGTGTGGGAGGGCTAATC
AGTACTGACAATAAAAAGATTCTTGTTTTCAAGAACTTGTCATTTGTATAGTTTTTTTATATTGTAGTTG
TTCTATTTTAATCAAATGTTAGCGTGATTTATATTTTTTTTCGCCTCGACATCATCTGCCCAGATGCGAA
GTTAAGTGCGCAGAAAGTAATATCATGCGTCAATCGTATGTGAATGCTGGTCGCTATACTGCTGTCGATT
CGATACTAACGCCGCCATCCACCTGCAGGTAATCACGTGCCAGCTTTTGTTCCCTTTAGTGAGGGTTAAT
TGCGCGCTTGGCGTAATCATGGTCATAGCTGTTTCCTGTGTGAAATTGTTATCCGCTCACAATTCCACAC
AACATACGAGCCGGAAGCATAAAGTGTAAAGCCTGGGGTGCCTAATGAGTGAGCTAACTCACATTAATTG
CGTTGCGCTCACTGCCCGCTTTCCAGTCGGGAAACCTGTCGTGCCAGCTGCATTAATGAATCGGCCAACG
CGCGGGGAGAGGCGGTTTGCGTATTGGGCGCTCTTCCGCTTCCTCGCTCACTGACTCGCTGCGCTCGGTC
GTTCGGCTGCGGCGAGCGGTATCAGCTCACTCAAAGGCGGTAATACGGTTATCCACAGAATCAGGGGATA
ACGCAGGAAAGAACATGTGAGCAAAAGGCCAGCAAAAGGCCAGGAACCGTAAAAAGGCCGCGTTGCTGGC
GTTTTTCCATAGGCTCCGCCCCCCTGACGAGCATCACAAAAATCGACGCTCAAGTCAGAGGTGGCGAAAC
CCGACAGGACTATAAAGATACCAGGCGTTTCCCCCTGGAAGCTCCCTCGTGCGCTCTCCTGTTCCGACCC
TGCCGCTTACCGGATACCTGTCCGCCTTTCTCCCTTCGGGAAGCGTGGCGCTTTCTCATAGCTCACGCTG
TAGGTATCTCAGTTCGGTGTAGGTCGTTCGCTCCAAGCTGGGCTGTGTGCACGAACCCCCCGTTCAGCCC
GACCGCTGCGCCTTATCCGGTAACTATCGTCTTGAGTCCAACCCGGTAAGACACGACTTATCGCCACTGG
CAGCAGCCACTGGTAACAGGATTAGCAGAGCGAGGTATGTAGGCGGTGCTACAGAGTTCTTGAAGTGGTG
GCCTAACTACGGCTACACTAGAAGAACAGTATTTGGTATCTGCGCTCTGCTGAAGCCAGTTACCTTCGGA
AAAAGAGTTGGTAGCTCTTGATCCGGCAAACAAACCACCGCTGGTAGCGGTGGTTTTTTTGTTTGCAAGC
AGCAGATTACGCGCAGAAAAAAAGGATCTCAAGAAGATCCTTTGATCTTTTCTACGGGGTCTGACGCTCA
GTGGAACGAAAACTCACGTTAAGGGATTTTGGTCATGAGATTATCAAAAAGGATCTTCACCTAGATCCTT
TTAAATTAAAAATGAAGTTTTAAATCAATCTAAAGTATATATGAGTAAACTTGGTCTGACAGTTACCAAT
GCTTAATCAGTGAGGCACCTATCTCAGCGATCTGTCTATTTCGTTCATCCATAGTTGCCTGACTCCCCGT
CGTGTAGATAACTACGATACGGGAGGGCTTACCATCTGGCCCCAGTGCTGCAATGATACCGCGAGACCCA
CGCTCACCGGCTCCAGATTTATCAGCAATAAACCAGCCAGCCGGAAGGGCCGAGCGCAGAAGTGGTCCTG
CAACTTTATCCGCCTCCATCCAGTCTATTAATTGTTGCCGGGAAGCTAGAGTAAGTAGTTCGCCAGTTAA
TAGTTTGCGCAACGTTGTTGCCATTGCTACAGGCATCGTGGTGTCACGCTCGTCGTTTGGTATGGCTTCA
TTCAGCTCCGGTTCCCAACGATCAAGGCGAGTTACATGATCCCCCATGTTGTGCAAAAAAGCGGTTAGCT
CCTTCGGTCCTCCGATCGTTGTCAGAAGTAAGTTGGCCGCAGTGTTATCACTCATGGTTATGGCAGCACT
GCATAATTCTCTTACTGTCATGCCATCCGTAAGATGCTTTTCTGTGACTGGTGAGTACTCAACCAAGTCA
TTCTGAGAATAGTGTATGCGGCGACCGAGTTGCTCTTGCCCGGCGTCAATACGGGATAATACCGCGCCAC
ATAGCAGAACTTTAAAAGTGCTCATCATTGGAAAACGTTCTTCGGGGCGAAAACTCTCAAGGATCTTACC
GCTGTTGAGATCCAGTTCGATGTAACCCACTCGTGCACCCAACTGATCTTCAGCATCTTTTACTTTCACC
AGCGTTTCTGGGTGAGCAAAAACAGGAAGGCAAAATGCCGCAAAAAAGGGAATAAGGGCGACACGGAAAT
GTTGAATACTCATACTCTTCCTTTTTCAATATTATTGAAGCATTTATCAGGGTTATTGTCTCATGAGCGG
ATACATATTTGAATGTATTTAGAAAAATAAACAAATAGGGGTTCCGCGCACATTTCCCCGAAAAGTGCCA
CCTGACGTCTAAGAAACCATTATTATCATGACATTAACCTATAAAAATAGGCGTATCACGAGGCCCTTTC
GTC
Features (pLannotate 1.2.2; 20 found; start..end, strand, type, name):
    137..186     +  misc_feature   bom (fragment): basis of mobility region from pBR322
    997..2100    +  CDS            lys3: LYS1_SCHPO - Experimental evidence at protein level: Swiss-Prot protein existence level 1. Catalyzes the NAD(+)-dependent cleavage of saccharopine to L- lysine and 2-oxoglutarate, the final step in the alpha-aminoadipate (AAA) pathway for lysin biosynthesis. From Schizosaccharomyces pombe (strain 972 / ATCC 24843) (Fission yeast).
   2477..2525    +  misc_feature   bom (fragment): basis of mobility region from pBR322
   2553..2981    -  rep_origin     f1 ori (sequence partly withheld): f1 bacteriophage origin of replication; arrow indicates direction of (+) strand synthesis
   2985..3140    -  CDS            lacZα (fragment): LacZα fragment of β-galactosidase; lacZ fragment
   3148..3166    +  promoter       T7 promoter: promoter for bacteriophage T7 RNA polymerase
   4170..4247    +  CDS            bip1 (fragment): BIP_SCHPO - Also known as bip. Protein inferred from homology: Swiss-Prot protein existence level 3. Probably plays a role in facilitating the assembly of multimeric protein complexes inside the ER. Is required for secretory polypeptide translocation. May physically associate with SEC63 protein in the endoplasmic reticulum and this interaction may be regulated by ATP hydrolysis. From Schizosaccharomyces pombe (strain 972 / ATCC 24843) (Fission yeast).
   4266..4979    +  CDS            Superfolder GFP: Superfolder GFP is a basic (constitutively fluorescent) green fluorescent protein published in 2005, derived from Aequorea victoria. It is reported to be a very rapidly-maturing weak dimer.
   5043..5386    +  promoter       TEF promoter: Ashbya gossypii TEF promoter
   5387..5776    +  CDS            bsd: BSD_ASPTE - Experimental evidence at protein level: Swiss-Prot protein existence level 1. Catalyzes the deamination of the cytosine moiety of the antibiotics blasticidin S, cytomycin and acetylblasticidin S. From Aspergillus terreus.
   5785..5982    +  terminator     TEF terminator: Ashbya gossypii TEF terminator
   6044..6062    -  promoter       T3 promoter: promoter for bacteriophage T3 RNA polymerase
   6107..6123    -  protein_bind   lac operator: The lac repressor binds to the lac operator to inhibit transcription in E. coli. This inhibition can be relieved by adding lactose or isopropyl-β-D-thiogalactopyranoside (IPTG). lac repressor encoded by lacI
   6131..6161    -  promoter       lac promoter: promoter for the E. coli lac operon
   6176..6197    -  protein_bind   CAP binding site: CAP binding activates transcription in the presence of cAMP. E. coli catabolite activator protein
   6210..6302    -  CDS            lacI (fragment): lac repressor; lacI; The lac repressor binds to the lac operator to inhibit transcription in E. coli. This inhibition can be relieved by adding lactose or isopropyl-β-D-thiogalactopyranoside (IPTG).
   6485..7073    -  rep_origin     ori: high-copy-number ColE1/pMB1/pBR322/pUC origin of replication
   7244..8104    -  CDS            AmpR: β-lactamase; bla; confers resistance to ampicillin, carbenicillin, and related antibiotics
   8105..8209    -  promoter       AmpR promoter: bla
   8304..35      +  CDS            rop (fragment) (across the origin): Rop protein, which maintains plasmids at low copy number; rop
