[The description below was written by a language model from this plasmid's Addgene catalogue record and pLannotate feature annotations shown in this document.]
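Description:
pAV0773 is a yeast expression plasmid of about 8.3 kb built on the pLys3BstZ17I (pAV0357) backbone, one of a set of stable integration vectors for the fission yeast Schizosaccharomyces pombe. In bacteria it is maintained as a high-copy plasmid through a ColE1/pUC-type origin and selected with ampicillin via the β-lactamase gene. Cloning-vector remnants are also annotated: an f1 origin, lacZα and lac promoter/operator elements, T7 and T3 promoters, and short bom, rop and lacI fragments. No yeast replication origin is annotated, consistent with an integrating rather than episomal design. The backbone carries S. pombe lys3 sequence, annotated as the saccharopine dehydrogenase coding region of the lysine biosynthesis pathway. The backbone name implies that BstZ17I linearisation directs integration at the lys3 locus, although the record does not spell out the mechanism.

The payload is an endoplasmic reticulum lumen marker. According to the insert name, the S. pombe BiP (bip1) promoter drives the cassette. This promoter is not separately annotated but presumably lies in the unannotated stretch upstream of the short bip1 coding fragment. That fragment supplies the BiP signal sequence and is followed by superfolder GFP, a rapidly maturing green fluorescent protein, and a C-terminal AHDL retention signal. The signal sequence directs sfGFP into the ER, and the AHDL motif keeps it there rather than allowing secretion. Downstream sits the bsdMX cassette, in which the Ashbya gossypii TEF promoter and terminator flank the Aspergillus terreus blasticidin S deaminase gene, giving blasticidin S selection in yeast. The construct is used to generate stably integrated S. pombe strains with fluorescently labelled ER for live-cell imaging.
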