Addgene plasmid #133519: pAV0773
Purpose: Expression of sfGFP targeted to the endoplasmic reticulum with a signal sequence and a retention signal (AHDL)
Depositing lab: Sophie Martin. Depositing organization: Universite de Lausanne (UNIL). Publication: A toolbox of stable integration vectors in the fission yeast Schizosaccharomyces pombe. Vjestica A, Marek M, Nkosi PJ, Merlini L, Liu G, Berard M, Billault-Chaumartin I, Martin SG. J Cell Sci. 2020 Jan 8;133(1). pii: jcs.240754. doi: 10.1242/jcs.240754. PubMed 31801797.
Backbone
  Vector backbone: pLys3BstZ17I(pAV0357)
  Vector type: Yeast Expression
Growth in bacteria
  Bacterial resistance: Ampicillin, 100 μg/mL
  Growth temperature: 37°C
  Growth strain: DH5alpha
  Copy number: High Copy
Gene/Insert
  Gene/Insert name: pLys3(BstZ17I)-p(BiP)-SignalSequenceBiP-sfGFP-AHDL-bsdMX
  Species: S. pombe (fission yeast)
  Cloning method: Unknown
Terms and licenses: Academic/Nonprofit Terms; Industry Terms: Not Available to Industry
Depositor comments: Please see the Resource Information section for an annotated Genbank file.
How to cite: pAV0773 was a gift from Sophie Martin (Addgene plasmid # 133519 ; http://n2t.net/addgene:133519 ; RRID:Addgene_133519)
